Addgene plasmid #41944: MSCV-CMV-DsRed-IRES-d24EGFP
Purpose: (Empty Backbone) Retroviral expression of DsRed in mammalian cells
Depositing lab: Stephen Elledge. Depositing organization: Harvard Medical School. Publication: Global protein stability profiling in mammalian cells. Yen HC, Xu Q, Chou DM, Zhao Z, Elledge SJ. Science. 2008 Nov 7;322(5903):918-23. doi: 10.1126/science.1160489. PubMed 18988847.
Backbone
  Vector backbone: MSCV
  Vector type: Mammalian Expression, Retroviral
  Selectable markers: IRES d24EGFP
Growth in bacteria
  Bacterial resistance: Ampicillin, 100 μg/mL
  Growth temperature: 37°C
  Growth strain: ccdB Survival
  Copy number: High Copy
Gene/Insert
  Gene/Insert name: DsRed
  Promoter: TRE
  Cloning method: Gateway Cloning
  Sequencing primers: 5′ pLXSN-5
Terms and licenses: Academic/Nonprofit Terms; Industry Terms: Not Available to Industry
Depositor comments: 24 hour half life EGFP
How to cite: MSCV-CMV-DsRed-IRES-d24EGFP was a gift from Stephen Elledge (Addgene plasmid # 41944 ; http://n2t.net/addgene:41944 ; RRID:Addgene_41944)
