[The description below was written by a language model from this plasmid's Addgene catalogue record and pLannotate feature annotations shown in this document.]
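Description:
MSCV-CMV-DsRed-IRES-d24EGFP is a gammaretroviral mammalian expression vector on the MSCV (murine stem cell virus) backbone, listed as an empty backbone for retroviral expression of DsRed. It is maintained in E. coli through a high-copy ColE1/pUC-type origin and an ampicillin-resistance (β-lactamase) gene. The viral portion annotated in the sequence comprises an MESV-type 5' LTR, the Ψ packaging signal, a truncated gag segment that extends the packaging region, and fragments matching a U3-deleted, self-inactivating 3' LTR. These elements allow the transcript to be packaged when viral proteins are supplied in trans, and then integrated into target cells.

The payload is a bicistronic reporter. A CMV enhancer/promoter drives DsRed-Express, a rapidly maturing tetrameric red fluorescent protein. An EMCV IRES (IRES2) then directs translation of EGFP from the same mRNA. The depositor describes this EGFP as a version with a 24-hour half-life (d24EGFP), and it is listed as the selectable marker, so transduced cells are identified by fluorescence rather than by drug selection. Because both proteins come from one transcript, DsRed acts as an internal expression reference against which EGFP levels can be compared. This fits the associated work on global protein stability profiling, where the EGFP/DsRed ratio reports the stability of the EGFP species.

The record has some inconsistencies. The catalogue lists TRE as the promoter, while both the name and the annotation show CMV. The catalogue also cites Gateway cloning and a ccdB-tolerant growth strain, yet no att sites or ccdB cassette are annotated. The reporter cassette is also annotated on the opposite strand to the viral elements.
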