Features (pLannotate 1.2.2; 24 found; start..end, strand, type, name):
      1..304     +  enhancer       CMV enhancer: human cytomegalovirus immediate early enhancer
    305..508     +  promoter       CMV promoter: human cytomegalovirus (CMV) immediate early promoter
    651..673     +  misc_feature   MCS (fragment): multiple cloning site
    688..1365    +  CDS            DsRed-Express: rapidly maturing tetrameric variant of DsRed fluorescent protein (Bevis and Glick, 2002) mammalian codon-optimized
   1371..1406    +  misc_feature   MCS (fragment): multiple cloning site
   1408..1994    +  misc_feature   IRES2: internal ribosome entry site (IRES) of the encephalomyocarditis virus (EMCV)
   1995..2714    +  CDS            EGFP: the original enhanced GFP (Yang et al., 1996) mammalian codon-optimized
   2739..3155    -  CDS            gag (truncated): truncated Moloney murine leukemia virus (MMLV) gag gene lacking the start codon
   3222..3563    -  misc_feature   MESV Ψ: packaging signal of murine embryonic stem cell virus
   3627..4143    -  LTR            5' LTR: 5' long terminal repeat from murine embryonic stem cell virus
   4185..4283    -  CDS            env (fragment): murine leukemia virus gPr80 envelope polyprotein precursor; env; proteolytically cleaved into gp70SU and p15TM subunits
   4284..4485    +  CDS            TcR (fragment): tetracycline efflux protein; tet; confers resistance to tetracycline
   4485..4634    +  CDS            lacZα (fragment): LacZα fragment of β-galactosidase; lacZ fragment
   4640..4739    -  misc_feature   bom (fragment): basis of mobility region from pBR322
   4841..4876    -  CDS            rop (fragment): Rop protein, which maintains plasmids at low copy number; rop
   4971..5075    +  promoter       AmpR promoter: bla
   5076..5936    +  CDS            AmpR: β-lactamase; bla; confers resistance to ampicillin, carbenicillin, and related antibiotics
   6107..6695    +  rep_origin     ori: high-copy-number ColE1/pMB1/pBR322/pUC origin of replication
   6878..6970    +  CDS            lacI (fragment): lac repressor; lacI; The lac repressor binds to the lac operator to inhibit transcription in E. coli. This inhibition can be relieved by adding lactose or isopropyl-β-D-thiogalactopyranoside (IPTG).
   6983..7004    +  protein_bind   CAP binding site: CAP binding activates transcription in the presence of cAMP. E. coli catabolite activator protein
   7019..7049    +  promoter       lac promoter: promoter for the E. coli lac operon
   7057..7073    +  protein_bind   lac operator: The lac repressor binds to the lac operator to inhibit transcription in E. coli. This inhibition can be relieved by adding lactose or isopropyl-β-D-thiogalactopyranoside (IPTG). lac repressor encoded by lacI
   7235..7529    -  LTR            3' LTR (ΔU3) (fragment): self-inactivating 3' long terminal repeat (LTR) from Moloney murine leukemia virus
   7526..7560    -  LTR            3' LTR (ΔU3) (fragment): self-inactivating 3' long terminal repeat (LTR) from Moloney murine leukemia virus
>Addgene plasmid #41944 | MSCV-CMV-DsRed-IRES-d24EGFP | addgene full sequence | sequence record 329616 | Addgene NGS Result
CGTTACATAACTTACGGTAAATGGCCCGCCTGGCTGACCGCCCAACGACCCCCGCCCATTGACGTCAATA
ATGACGTATGTTCCCATAGTAACGCCAATAGGGACTTTCCATTGACGTCAATGGGTGGAGTATTTACGGT
AAACTGCCCACTTGGCAGTACATCAAGTGTATCATATGCCAAGTACGCCCCCTATTGACGTCAATGACGG
TAAATGGCCCGCCTGGCATTATGCCCAGTACATGACCTTATGGGACTTTCCTACTTGGCAGTACATCTAC
GTATTAGTCATCGCTATTACCATGGTGATGCGGTTTTGGCAGTACATCAATGGGCGTGGATAGCGGTTTG
ACTCACGGGGATTTCCAAGTCTCCACCCCATTGACGTCAATGGGAGTTTGTTTTGGCACCAAAATCAACG
GGACTTTCCAAAATGTCGTAACAACTCCGCCCCATTGACGCAAATGGGCGGTAGGCGTGTACGGTGGGAG
GTCTATATAAGCAGAGCTCGTTTAGTGAACCGTCAGATCGCCTGGAGACGCCATCCACGCTGTTTTGACC
TCCATAGAAGACACCGGGACCGATCCAGCCTCCGCGGCCGGGAACGGTGCATTGGAACGGACCTGCAGGA
ATTGATCCGCGGCCGCACCGGCTAGCGCTACCGGACTCAGATCCACCGGTCGCCACCATGGCCTCCTCCG
AGGACGTCATCAAGGAGTTCATGCGCTTCAAGGTGCGCATGGAGGGCTCCGTGAACGGCCACGAGTTCGA
GATCGAGGGCGAGGGCGAGGGCCGCCCCTACGAGGGCACCCAGACCGCCAAGCTGAAGGTGACCAAGGGC
GGCCCCCTGCCCTTCGCCTGGGACATCCTGTCCCCCCAGTTCCAGTACGGCTCCAAGGTGTACGTGAAGC
ACCCCGCCGACATCCCCGACTACAAGAAGCTGTCCTTCCCCGAGGGCTTCAAGTGGGAGCGCGTGATGAA
CTTCGAGGACGGCGGCGTGGTGACCGTGACCCAGGACTCCTCCCTGCAGGACGGCTCCTTCATCTACAAG
GTGAAGTTCATCGGCGTGAACTTCCCCTCCGACGGCCCCGTAATGCAGAAGAAGACTATGGGCTGGGAGG
CCTCCACCGAGCGCCTGTACCCCCGCGACGGCGTGCTGAAGGGCGAGATCCACAAGGCCCTGAAGCTGAA
GGACGGCGGCCACTACCTGGTGGAGTTCAAGTCCATCTACATGGCCAAGAAGCCCGTGCAGCTGCCCGGC
TACTACTACGTGGACTCCAAGCTGGACATCACCTCCCACAACGAGGACTACACCATCGTGGAGCAGTACG
AGCGCGCCGAGGGCCGCCACCACCTGTTCCTGTAGCGGCCAATTCTGCAGTCGACGGTACCGCGGGCCCG
GGATCCGCCCCTCTCCCTCCCCCCCCCCTAACGTTACTGGCCGAAGCCGCTTGGAATAAGGCCGGTGTGC
GTTTGTCTATATGTTATTTTCCACCATATTGCCGTCTTTTGGCAATGTGAGGGCCCGGAAACCTGGCCCT
GTCTTCTTGACGAGCATTCCTAGGGGTCTTTCCCCTCTCGCCAAAGGAATGCAAGGTCTGTTGAATGTCG
TGAAGGAAGCAGTTCCTCTGGAAGCTTCTTGAAGACAAACAACGTCTGTAGCGACCCTTTGCAGGCAGCG
GAACCCCCCACCTGGCGACAGGTGCCTCTGCGGCCAAAAGCCACGTGTATAAGATACACCTGCAAAGGCG
GCACAACCCCAGTGCCACGTTGTGAGTTGGATAGTTGTGGAAAGAGTCAAATGGCTCTCCTCAAGCGTAT
TCAACAAGGGGCTGAAGGATGCCCAGAAGGTACCCCATTGTATGGGATCTGATCTGGGGCCTCGGTACAC
ATGCTTTACATGTGTTTAGTCGAGGTTAAAAAAACGTCTAGGCCCCCCGAACCACGGGGACGTGGTTTTC
CTTTGAAAAACACGATGATAATATGGCCACAACCATGGTGAGCAAGGGCGAGGAGCTGTTCACCGGGGTG
GTGCCCATCCTGGTCGAGCTGGACGGCGACGTAAACGGCCACAAGTTCAGCGTGTCCGGCGAGGGCGAGG
GCGATGCCACCTACGGCAAGCTGACCCTGAAGTTCATCTGCACCACCGGCAAGCTGCCCGTGCCCTGGCC
CACCCTCGTGACCACCCTGACCTACGGCGTGCAGTGCTTCAGCCGCTACCCCGACCACATGAAGCAGCAC
GACTTCTTCAAGTCCGCCATGCCCGAAGGCTACGTCCAGGAGCGCACCATCTTCTTCAAGGACGACGGCA
ACTACAAGACCCGCGCCGAGGTGAAGTTCGAGGGCGACACCCTGGTGAACCGCATCGAGCTGAAGGGCAT
CGACTTCAAGGAGGACGGCAACATCCTGGGGCACAAGCTGGAGTACAACTACAACAGCCACAACGTCTAT
ATCATGGCCGACAAGCAGAAGAACGGCATCAAGGTGAACTTCAAGATCCGCCACAACATCGAGGACGGCA
GCGTGCAGCTCGCCGACCACTACCAGCAGAACACCCCCATCGGCGACGGCCCCGTGCTGCTGCCCGACAA
CCACTACCTGAGCACCCAGTCCGCCCTGAGCAAAGACCCCAACGAGAAGCGCGATCACATGGTCCTGCTG
GAGTTCGTGACCGCCGCCGGGATCACTCTCGGCATGGACGAGCTGTACAAGTAAAGCGGCCTCGAGAGAT
CTAATTCCGGCGCCTAGAGAAGGAGTGAGGGCTGGATAAAGGGAGGATCGAGGCGGGGTCGAACGAGGAG
GTTCAAGGGGGAGAGACGGGGCGGATGGAGGAAGAGGAGGCGGAGGCTTAGGGTGTACAAAGGGCTTGAC
CCAGGGAGGGGGGTCAAAAGCCAAGGCTTCCCAGGTCACGATGTAGGGGACCTGGTCTGGGTGTCCATGC
GGGCCAGGTGAAAAGACCTTGATCTTAACCTGGGTGATGAGGTCTCGGTTAAAGGTGCCGTCTCGCGGCC
ATCCGACGTTAAAGGTTGGCCATTCTGCAGAGCAGAAGGTAACCCAACGTCTCTTCTTGACATCTACCGA
CTGGTTGTGAGCGATCCGCTCGACATCTTTCCAGTGACCTAAGGTCAAACTTAAGGGAGTGGTAACAGTC
TGGCCCTAATTTTCAGACAAATACAGAAACACAGTCAGACAGAGACAACACAGAACGATGCTGCAGCGCT
GCAGCAGACAAGACGCGCGGCTTCGGTTCCAAACCGAAAGCAAAAATTCAGACGGAGGCGGGAACTGTTT
TAGGTTCTCGTCTCCTACCAGAACCACATATCCTGACGGGGTCGGATTCCACATCGACTCCCTTCCTCAG
GTCGGGCCACAAAAACGGCCCCCAAAGTCCCTGGGACGTCTCCCAGGGTTGCGGCCGGGTGTTCAGAACT
CGTCAGTTCCACCACGGGTCCGCCAGATACAGAGCTAGTTAGCTAACTAGTACAGACGCAGGCGCAAACA
TTAGATGCCGGCACAAACACGCACAAAGACAGAGACAGACACGAAACGACCGCTGGCCAGCTTACCTCCC
GGCGGGGGGGTCGGTGGTCCCTGGGCAGGGGTCTCCAAATCTCGGTGGAACCTCCAAATGAAAGACCCCC
GAGGTGGGCAGTCAATCAATCTGAGGAGACCCTCCCAAGGATCAGCGAGTCCACGATTCGGATGCAAACA
GCAAGAGGCTTTATTGGGAATACGGGTACCCGGGCGACGCAGTCTATCGGAGGACTGGCGCGCCGAGTGA
GGGGTTGTGGGCTCTTTTATTGAGCTCGGGGAGCAGAAGCGCGCGAACAGAAGCGAGAAGCGAACTGATT
GGTTAGTTCAAATAAGGCACAGGGTCATTTCAGGTCCTTGGGGCACCCTGGAAACATCTGATGGTTCTCT
AGAAACTGCTGAGGGCGGGACCGCATCTGGGGACCATCTGTTCTTGGCCCTGAGCCGGGGCAGGAACTGC
TTACCACAGATATCCTGTTTGGCCCATATTCTGCTGTCTCTCTGTTCCTAACCTTGATCTGAACTTCTCT
ATTCTCAGTTATGTATTTTCCATGCCTTGCAAAATGGCGTTACTTAAGCTAGCTTGCCAAACCTACAGGT
GGGGTCTTTCATTCCCCCCTTTTTCTGGAGACTAAATAAAATCTTTTATTTTATCTATGGCTCGTACTCT
ATAGGCTTCAGCTGGTGATATTGTTGAGTCAAAACTAGAGCCTGGACCACTGATATCCTGTCTTTAACAA
ATTGGACTAATCGCCTCTACGCCGGACGCATCGTGGCCGGCATCACCGGCGCCACAGGTGCGGTTGCTGG
CGCCTATATCGCCGACATCACCGATGGGGAAGATCGGGCTCGCCACTTCGGGCTCATGAGCGCTTGTTTC
GGCGTGGGTATGGTGGCAGGCCCCGTGGCCGGGGGACTGTTGGGCGCCATCTCCTTGCATGCACCATTCC
TTGCGCCGTCGTTTTACAACGTCGTGACTGGGAAAACCCTGGCGTTACCCAACTTAATCGCCTTGCAGCA
CATCCCCCTTTCGCCAGCTGGCGTAATAGCGAAGAGGCCCGCACCGATCGCCCTTCCCAACAGTTGCGCA
GCCTGAATGGCGAATGGCGCCTGATGCGGTATTTTCTCCTTACGCATCTGTGCGGTATTTCACACCGCAT
ATGGTGCACTCTCAGTACAATCTGCTCTGATGCCGCATAGTTAAGCCAGCCCCGACACCCGCCAACACCC
GCTGACGCGCCCTGACGGGCTTGTCTGCTCCCGGCATCCGCTTACAGACAAGCTGTGACCGTCTCCGGGA
GCTGCATGTGTCAGAGGTTTTCACCGTCATCACCGAAACGCGCGAGACGAAAGGGCCTCGTGATACGCCT
ATTTTTATAGGTTAATGTCATGATAATAATGGTTTCTTAGACGTCAGGTGGCACTTTTCGGGGAAATGTG
CGCGGAACCCCTATTTGTTTATTTTTCTAAATACATTCAAATATGTATCCGCTCATGAGACAATAACCCT
GATAAATGCTTCAATAATATTGAAAAAGGAAGAGTATGAGTATTCAACATTTCCGTGTCGCCCTTATTCC
CTTTTTTGCGGCATTTTGCCTTCCTGTTTTTGCTCACCCAGAAACGCTGGTGAAAGTAAAAGATGCTGAA
GATCAGTTGGGTGCACGAGTGGGTTACATCGAACTGGATCTCAACAGCGGTAAGATCCTTGAGAGTTTTC
GCCCCGAAGAACGTTTTCCAATGATGAGCACTTTTAAAGTTCTGCTATGTGGCGCGGTATTATCCCGTAT
TGACGCCGGGCAAGAGCAACTCGGTCGCCGCATACACTATTCTCAGAATGACTTGGTTGAGTACTCACCA
GTCACAGAAAAGCATCTTACGGATGGCATGACAGTAAGAGAATTATGCAGTGCTGCCATAACCATGAGTG
ATAACACTGCGGCCAACTTACTTCTGACAACGATCGGAGGACCGAAGGAGCTAACCGCTTTTTTGCACAA
CATGGGGGATCATGTAACTCGCCTTGATCGTTGGGAACCGGAGCTGAATGAAGCCATACCAAACGACGAG
CGTGACACCACGATGCCTGTAGCAATGGCAACAACGTTGCGCAAACTATTAACTGGCGAACTACTTACTC
TAGCTTCCCGGCAACAATTAATAGACTGGATGGAGGCGGATAAAGTTGCAGGACCACTTCTGCGCTCGGC
CCTTCCGGCTGGCTGGTTTATTGCTGATAAATCTGGAGCCGGTGAGCGTGGGTCTCGCGGTATCATTGCA
GCACTGGGGCCAGATGGTAAGCCCTCCCGTATCGTAGTTATCTACACGACGGGGAGTCAGGCAACTATGG
ATGAACGAAATAGACAGATCGCTGAGATAGGTGCCTCACTGATTAAGCATTGGTAACTGTCAGACCAAGT
TTACTCATATATACTTTAGATTGATTTAAAACTTCATTTTTAATTTAAAAGGATCTAGGTGAAGATCCTT
TTTGATAATCTCATGACCAAAATCCCTTAACGTGAGTTTTCGTTCCACTGAGCGTCAGACCCCGTAGAAA
AGATCAAAGGATCTTCTTGAGATCCTTTTTTTCTGCGCGTAATCTGCTGCTTGCAAACAAAAAAACCACC
GCTACCAGCGGTGGTTTGTTTGCCGGATCAAGAGCTACCAACTCTTTTTCCGAAGGTAACTGGCTTCAGC
AGAGCGCAGATACCAAATACTGTTCTTCTAGTGTAGCCGTAGTTAGGCCACCACTTCAAGAACTCTGTAG
CACCGCCTACATACCTCGCTCTGCTAATCCTGTTACCAGTGGCTGCTGCCAGTGGCGATAAGTCGTGTCT
TACCGGGTTGGACTCAAGACGATAGTTACCGGATAAGGCGCAGCGGTCGGGCTGAACGGGGGGTTCGTGC
ACACAGCCCAGCTTGGAGCGAACGACCTACACCGAACTGAGATACCTACAGCGTGAGCTATGAGAAAGCG
CCACGCTTCCCGAAGGGAGAAAGGCGGACAGGTATCCGGTAAGCGGCAGGGTCGGAACAGGAGAGCGCAC
GAGGGAGCTTCCAGGGGGAAACGCCTGGTATCTTTATAGTCCTGTCGGGTTTCGCCACCTCTGACTTGAG
CGTCGATTTTTGTGATGCTCGTCAGGGGGGCGGAGCCTATGGAAAAACGCCAGCAACGCGGCCTTTTTAC
GGTTCCTGGCCTTTTGCTGGCCTTTTGCTCACATGTTCTTTCCTGCGTTATCCCCTGATTCTGTGGATAA
CCGTATTACCGCCTTTGAGTGAGCTGATACCGCTCGCCGCAGCCGAACGACCGAGCGCAGCGAGTCAGTG
AGCGAGGAAGCGGAAGAGCGCCCAATACGCAAACCGCCTCTCCCCGCGCGTTGGCCGATTCATTAATGCA
GCTGGCACGACAGGTTTCCCGACTGGAAAGCGGGCAGTGAGCGCAACGCAATTAATGTGAGTTAGCTCAC
TCATTAGGCACCCCAGGCTTTACACTTTATGCTTCCGGCTCGTATGTTGTGTGGAATTGTGAGCGGATAA
CAATTTCACAATTCTCCCCAGCTCTTTCTGCGCTGTCCATAATGAACTATTTCAGGAGTATTGGAGTATG
TGGATTCAAAACAGTGGCTAATTGAGTCAGGATTACTTAATATTCGACTCCTACCCTCAGAATGTTGTTC
TCCAACTTCAAGAAACTGTTACCCATGAAAGACCCCCGCTGACGGGTAGTCAATCACTCAGAGGAGACCC
TCCCAAGGAACAGCGAGACCACAAGTCGGATGCAACTGCAAGAGGGTTTATTGGATACACGGGTACCCGG
GCGACGCAGTCTATCGGAGGACTGGCGCGCCGAGTGAGGGGTTGTGGGCTCTTTTATTGAGCTCGGGGAG
CAGAAGCGCGCGAACAGAAGCGAGAAGCGAACTGATTGGTTAGTTCAAATAAGGCACAGGGTCATTTCAG
GTCCTTGGGGCACCCTGGAAACATCTGATGGTTCTCTAGCTTGCCAAACCTACAGGTGGGGTCTTTCATT
CCCCCCTTTTTCTGGAGACTAAATAAAATCTTTTATTTTATCGATCCTCTAGAGTC
