>Addgene plasmid #41944 | MSCV-CMV-DsRed-IRES-d24EGFP | addgene partial sequence | sequence record 62674 | IRES-F 5'-TGGCTCTCCTCAAGCGTATT-3'
CCAGAAGGTACCCCATTGTATGGGATCTGATCTGGGGCCTCGGTACACATGCTTTACATGTGTTTAGTCG
AGGTTAAAAAAACGTCTAGGCCCCCCGAACCACGGGGACGTGGTTTTCCTTTGAAAAACACGATGATAAT
ATGGCCACAACCATGGTGAGCAAGGGCGAGGAGCTGTTCACCGGGGTGGTGCCCATCCTGGTCGAGCTGG
ACGGCGACGTAAACGGCCACAAGTTCAGCGTGTCCGGCGAGGGCGAGGGCGATGCCACCTACGGCAAGCT
GACCCTGAAGTTCATCTGCACCACCGGCAAGCTGCCCGTGCCCTGGCCCACCCTCGTGACCACCCTGACC
TACGGCGTGCAGTGCTTCAGCCGCTACCCCGACCACATGAAGCAGCACGACTTCTTCAAGTCCGCCATGC
CCGAAGGCTACGTCCAGGAGCGCACCATCTTCTTCAAGGACGACGGCAACTACAAGACCCGCGCCGAGGT
GAAGTTCGAGGGCGACACCCTGGTGAACCGCATCGAGCTGAAGGGCATCGACTTCAAGGAGGACGGCAAC
ATCCTGGGGCACAAGCTGGAGTACAACTACAACAGCCACAACGTCTATATCATGGCCGACAAGCAGAAGA
ACGGCATCAAGGTGAACTTCAAGATCCGCCACAACATCGAGGACGGCAGCGTGCAGCTCGCCGACCACTA
CCAGCAGAACACCCCCATCGGCGACGGCCCCGTGCTGCTGCCCGACAACCACTACCTGAGCACCCAGTCC
GCCCTGAGCAAAGACCCCAACGAGAAGCGCGATCACATGGTCCTGCTGGAGTTCGTGACCGCCGCCGGGA
TCA
