>Addgene plasmid #41944 | MSCV-CMV-DsRed-IRES-d24EGFP | addgene partial sequence | sequence record 62675 | pLXSN5 5'-CCCTTGAACCTCCTCGTTCGACC-3'
CAGCCCTCACTCCTTCTCTAGGCGCCGGAATTAGATCTCTCGAGGCCGCTTTACTTGTACAGCTCGTCCA
TGCCGAGAGTGATCCCGGCGGCGGTCACGAACTCCAGCAGGACCATGTGATCGCGCTTCTCGTTGGGGTC
TTTGCTCAGGGCGGACTGGGTGCTCAGGTAGTGGTTGTCGGGCAGCAGCACGGGGCCGTCGCCGATGGGG
GTGTTCTGCTGGTAGTGGTCGGCGAGCTGCACGCTGCCGTCCTCGATGTTGTGGCGGATCTTGAAGTTCA
CCTTGATGCCGTTCTTCTGCTTGTCGGCCATGATATAGACGTTGTGGCTGTTGTAGTTGTACTCCAGCTT
GTGCCCCAGGATGTTGCCGTCCTCCTTGAAGTCGATGCCCTTCAGCTCGATGCGGTTCACCAGGGTGTCG
CCCTCGAACTTCACCTCGGCGCGGGTCTTGTAGTTGCCGTCGTCCTTGAAGAAGATGGTGCGCTCCTGGA
CGTAGCCTTCGGGCATGGCGGACTTGAAGAAGTCGTGCTGCTTCATGTGGTCGGGGTAGCGGCTGAAGCA
CTGCACGCCGTAGGTCAGGGTGGTCACGAGGGTGGGCCAGGGCACGGGCAGCTTGCCGGTGGTGCAGATG
AACTTCAGGGTCAGCTTGCCGTAGGTGGCATCGCCCTCGCCCTCGCCGGACACGCTGAACTTGTGGCCGT
TTACGTCGCCGTCCAGCTCGACCAGGATGGGCACCACCCCGGTGAACAGCTCCTCGCCCTTGCTCACCAT
GGTTGTGGCCATATTATCATCGTGTTTTTCAAAGGAAAACCACGTCCCCGTGGTTCGGGGGGCCTAGACG
TTTTTTTAACCTCGACTAAACACATGTAAAGCATGTGTACCGAGGCCCCAGATCAGATCCCATACAATGG
GGTACCTTCTGGGCATCCTTCAGCCCCTTGTTGAATACGCTTGAGGAGAGCCATTTGACTCTTC
