>Addgene plasmid #41944 | MSCV-CMV-DsRed-IRES-d24EGFP | addgene partial sequence | sequence record 63437 | cmv-fwd
AGCAGAGCTCGTTTAGTGAACCGTTCAGATCGCCTGGAGACGCCATCCACGCTTGTTTTTGACCTCCATA
GAAGACACCGGGACCGATCCAGCCTCCGCGGCCGGGAACGGTGCATTGGAACGGACCTGCAGGAATTGAT
CCGCGGCCGCACCGGCTAGCGCTACCGGACTCAGATCCACCGGTCGCCACCATGGCCTCCTCCGAGGACG
TCATCAAGGAGTTCATGCGCTTCAAGGTGCGCATGGAGGGCTCCGTGAACGGCCACGAGTTCGAGATCGA
GGGCGAGGGCGAGGGCCGCCCCTACGAGGGCACCCAGACCGCCAAGCTGAAGGTGACCAAGGGCGGCCCC
CTGCCCTTCGCCTGGGACATCCTGTCCCCCCAGTTCCAGTACGGCTCCAAGGTGTACGTGAAGCACCCCG
CCGACATCCCCGACTACAAGAAGCTGTCCTTCCCCGAGGGCTTCAAGTGGGAGCGCGTGATGAACTTCGA
GGACGGCGGCGTGGTGACCGTGACCCAGGACTCCTCCCTGCAGGACGGCTCCTTCATCTACAAGGTGAAG
TTCATCGGCGTGAACTTCCCCTCCGACGGCCCCGTAATGCAGAAGAAGACTATGGGCTGGGAGGCCTCCA
CCGAGCGCCTGTACCCCCGCGACGGCGTGCTGAAGGGCGAGATCCACAAGGCCCTGAAGCTGAAGGACGG
CGGCCACTACCTGGTGGAGTTCAAGTCCATCTACATGGCCAAGAAGCCCGTGCAGCTGCCCGGCTACTAC
TACGTGGACTCCAAGCTGGACATCACCTCCCACAACGAGGACTACACCATCGTGGAGCAGTACGAGCGCG
CCGAGGGGCCGCCACCACCTGTTCCTGTAGCGGCCAATTCTGCAGTCGACGGTACCGCGGGCCCGGGATC
GGCCCCTCTTCCTTCCC
